>Addgene plasmid #208896 | pQFT-lacZ | addgene full sequence | sequence record 417526 | Addgene NGS Result
TGCAGCGGAAAAGATCCGTCGACCCTTTCCGACGCTCACCGGGCTGGTTGCCCTCGCCGCTGGGCTGGCG
GCCGTCTATGGCCCTGCAAACGCGCCAGAAACGCCGTCGAAGCCGTGTGCGAGACACCGCGGCCGCCGGC
GTTGTGGATACCTCGCGGAAAACTTGGCCCTCACTGACAGATGAGGGGCGGACGTTGACACTTGAGGGGC
CGACTCACCCGGCGCGGCGTTGACAGATGAGGGGCAGGCTCGATTTCGGCCGGCGACGTGGAGCTGGCCA
GCCTCGCAAATCGGCGAAAACGCCTGATTTTACGCGAGTTTCCCACAGATGATGTGGACAAGCCTGGGGA
TAAGTGCCCTGCGGTATTGACACTTGAGGGGCGCGACTACTGACAGATGAGGGGCGCGATCCTTGACACT
TGAGGGGCAGAGTGCTGACAGATGAGGGGCGCACCTATTGACATTTGAGGGGCTGTCCACAGGCAGAAAA
TCCAGCATTTGCAAGGGTTTCCGCCCGTTTTTCGGCCACCGCTAACCTGTCTTTTAACCTGCTTTTAAAC
CAATATTTATAAACCTTGTTTTTAACCAGGGCTGCGCCCTGTGCGCGTGACCGCGCACGCCGAAGGGGGG
TGCCCCCCCTTCTCGAACCCTCCCGGCCCGCTAACGCGGGCCTCCCATCCCCCCAGGGGCTGCGCCCCTC
GGCCGCGAACGGCCTCACCCCAAAAATGGCAGCCAAGCTGACCACTTCTGCGCTCGGCCCTTCCGGCTGG
CTGGTTTATTGCTGATAAATCTGGAGCCGGTGAGCGTGGGTCTCGCGGTATCATTGCAGCACTGGGGCCA
GATGGTAAGCCCTCCCGTATCGTAGTTATCTACACGACGGGGAGTCAGGCAACTATGGATGAACGAAATA
GACAGATCGCTGAGATAGGTGCCTCACTGATTAAGCATTGGTAACTGTCAGACCAAGTTTACTCATATAT
ACTTTAGATTGATTTAAAACTTCATTTTTAATTTAAAAGGATCTAGGTGAAGATCCTTTTTGATAATCTC
ATGACCAAAATCCCTTAACGTGAGTTTTCGTTCCACTGAGCGTCAGACCCCGTAGAAAAGATCAAAGGAT
CTTCTTGAGATCCTTTTTTTCTGCGCGTAATCTGCTGCTTGCAAACAAAAAAACCACCGCTACCAGCGGT
GGTTTGTTTGCCGGATCAAGAGCTACCAACTCTTTTTCCGAAGGTAACTGGCTTCAGCAGAGCGCAGATA
CCAAATACTGTTCTTCTAGTGTAGCCGTAGTTAGGCCACCACTTCAAGAACTCTGTAGCACCGCCTACAT
ACCTCGCTCTGCTAATCCTGTTACCAGTGGCTGCTGCCAGTGGCGATAAGTCGTGTCTTACCGGGTTGGA
CTCAAGACGATAGTTACCGGATAAGGCGCAGCGGTCGGGCTGAACGGGGGGTTCGTGCACACAGCCCAGC
TTGGAGCGAACGACCTACACCGAACTGAGATACCTACAGCGTGAGCTATGAGAAAGCGCCACGCTTCCCG
AAGGGAGAAAGGCGGACAGGTATCCGGTAAGCGGCAGGGTCGGAACAGGAGAGCGCACGAGGGAGCTTCC
AGGGGGAAACGCCTGGTATCTTTATAGTCCTGTCGGGTTTCGCCACCTCTGACTTGAGCGTCGATTTTTG
TGATGCTCGTCAGGGGGGCGGAGCCTATGGAAAAACGCCAGCAACGCGGCCTTTTTACGGTTCCTGGCCT
TTTGCTGGCCTTTTGCTCACATGTTCAGCGCTTGAACTTGGCGTAGCGCTCGCGGGCGATTTCCAGGGTC
GAGTTGCGGACGCGCTCGAAGCGCTCCTTGTCCTTCTGCCACAGCGAGCGGACCACCAGGCCGCGGACCG
AGTTGAAGATCAGCCACAGGATGTCCTCCGCGTCGTCGCGGCTCAGGCCGCGCGACACCAGCACGCCCAG
CCACATATCCTCGACGACGAAGCGGTTGCGCTCGACGGTGCGCTGGATGCCCTCGCGCAGCGCCGGGTCG
CGGTCGGCGGCCACGATCAGGTCCAGGCCGATCGAGAAGTCGTCGTCCAGGAAGAACTCGGCGGCGTCGT
CCAGCATCTGCTGGATGACGTCGTCCTCGGGCTTCAGCTTGGCCAGGCGGGCGCGGCTGCGCTCGGTGAT
CTGCTCGTACAGCCACTCGAAGGTGGCCAGCAGCAGTTCCAGCTTGGTCGGGAAGTGGTGCGACTGGGCG
CCGCGGCTGACGCCGGCGGCGCCCGGGACGTCGGCGATGCGGAAGCCGGCATAGCCCTTCTCGCGCAGGA
CGCCCAGGGCGGCGGCGATCAGCTTGCCCTGGGTTTCCATCGCGCGCTCGGCCTGGGTGCGGCGCTTCGG
CGACATGATGACCATTCGGGGTCTCTCCCTGCTAGCATCAGGGTTATTGTATCATGAGCGGATACATATG
TCAATGTACCGGAACAAACAGACAATCTGGTCTGTTTGTACAATATTGACGCCCTGTGGGGGCATCCGTA
TGATTGCGCCTCAACAAACAGACAATCTGGTCTGTTTGTAACTAGAGGGCCGGATCCCGGTACCCACAGG
AAACAGCTATGACCATGATTACGGATTCACTGGCCGTCGTTTTACAACGTCGTGACTGGGAAAACCCTGG
CGTTACCCAACTTAATCGCCTTGCAGCACATCCCCCTTTCGCCAGCTGGCGTAATAGCGAAGAGGCCCGC
ACCGATCGCCCTTCCCAACAGTTGCGCAGCCTGAATGGCGAATGGCGCTTTGCCTGGTTTCCGGCACCAG
AAGCGGTGCCGGAAAGCTGGCTGGAGTGCGATCTTCCTGAGGCCGATACTGTCGTCGTCCCCTCAAACTG
GCAGATGCACGGTTACGATGCGCCCATCTACACCAACGTGACCTATCCCATTACGGTCAATCCGCCGTTT
GTTCCCACGGAGAATCCGACGGGTTGTTACTCGCTCACATTTAATGTTGATGAAAGCTGGCTACAGGAAG
GCCAGACGCGAATTATTTTTGATGGCGTTAACTCGGCGTTTCATCTGTGGTGCAACGGGCGCTGGGTCGG
TTACGGCCAGGACAGTCGTTTGCCGTCTGAATTTGACCTGAGCGCATTTTTACGCGCCGGAGAAAACCGC
CTCGCGGTGATGGTGCTGCGCTGGAGTGACGGCAGTTATCTGGAAGATCAGGATATGTGGCGGATGAGCG
GCATTTTCCGTGACGTCTCGTTGCTGCATAAACCGACTACACAAATCAGCGATTTCCATGTTGCCACTCG
CTTTAATGATGATTTCAGCCGCGCTGTACTGGAGGCTGAAGTTCAGATGTGCGGCGAGTTGCGTGACTAC
CTACGGGTAACAGTTTCTTTATGGCAGGGTGAAACGCAGGTCGCCAGCGGCACCGCGCCTTTCGGCGGTG
AAATTATCGATGAGCGTGGTGGTTATGCCGATCGCGTCACACTACGTCTGAACGTCGAAAACCCGAAACT
GTGGAGCGCCGAAATCCCGAATCTCTATCGTGCGGTGGTTGAACTGCACACCGCCGACGGCACGCTGATT
GAAGCAGAAGCCTGCGATGTCGGTTTCCGCGAGGTGCGGATTGAAAATGGTCTGCTGCTGCTGAACGGCA
AGCCGTTGCTGATTCGAGGCGTTAACCGTCACGAGCATCATCCTCTGCATGGTCAGGTCATGGATGAGCA
GACGATGGTGCAGGATATCCTGCTGATGAAGCAGAACAACTTTAACGCCGTGCGCTGTTCGCATTATCCG
AACCATCCGCTGTGGTACACGCTGTGCGACCGCTACGGCCTGTATGTGGTGGATGAAGCCAATATTGAAA
CCCACGGCATGGTGCCAATGAATCGTCTGACCGATGATCCGCGCTGGCTACCGGCGATGAGCGAACGCGT
AACGCGAATGGTGCAGCGCGATCGTAATCACCCGAGTGTGATCATCTGGTCGCTGGGGAATGAATCAGGC
CACGGCGCTAATCACGACGCGCTGTATCGCTGGATCAAATCTGTCGATCCTTCCCGCCCGGTGCAGTATG
AAGGCGGCGGAGCCGACACCACGGCCACCGATATTATTTGCCCGATGTACGCGCGCGTGGATGAAGACCA
GCCCTTCCCGGCTGTGCCGAAATGGTCCATCAAAAAATGGCTTTCGCTACCTGGAGAGACGCGCCCGCTG
ATCCTTTGCGAATACGCCCACGCGATGGGTAACAGTCTTGGCGGTTTCGCTAAATACTGGCAGGCGTTTC
GTCAGTATCCCCGTTTACAGGGCGGCTTCGTCTGGGACTGGGTGGATCAGTCGCTGATTAAATATGATGA
AAACGGCAACCCGTGGTCGGCTTACGGCGGTGATTTTGGCGATACGCCGAACGATCGCCAGTTCTGTATG
AACGGTCTGGTCTTTGCCGACCGCACGCCGCATCCAGCGCTGACGGAAGCAAAACACCAGCAGCAGTTTT
TCCAGTTCCGTTTATCCGGGCAAACCATCGAAGTGACCAGCGAATACCTGTTCCGTCATAGCGATAACGA
GCTCCTGCACTGGATGGTGGCGCTGGATGGTAAGCCGCTGGCAAGCGGTGAAGTGCCTCTGGATGTCGCT
CCACAAGGTAAACAGTTGATTGAACTGCCTGAACTACCGCAGCCGGAGAGCGCCGGGCAACTCTGGCTCA
CAGTACGCGTAGTGCAACCGAACGCGACCGCATGGTCAGAAGCCGGGCACATCAGCGCCTGGCAGCAGTG
GCGTCTGGCGGAAAACCTCAGTGTGACGCTCCCCGCCGCGTCCCACGCCATCCCGCATCTGACCACCAGC
GAAATGGATTTTTGCATCGAGCTGGGTAATAAGCGTTGGCAATTTAACCGCCAGTCAGGCTTTCTTTCAC
AGATGTGGATTGGCGATAAAAAACAACTGCTGACGCCGCTGCGCGATCAGTTCACCCGTGCACCGCTGGA
TAACGACATTGGCGTAAGTGAAGCGACCCGCATTGACCCTAACGCCTGGGTCGAACGCTGGAAGGCGGCG
GGCCATTACCAGGCCGAAGCAGCGTTGTTGCAGTGCACGGCAGATACACTTGCTGATGCGGTGCTGATTA
CGACCGCTCACGCGTGGCAGCATCAGGGGAAAACCTTATTTATCAGCCGGAAAACCTACCGGATTGATGG
TAGTGGTCAAATGGCGATTACCGTTGATGTTGAAGTGGCGAGCGATACACCGCATCCGGCGCGGATTGGC
CTGAACTGCCAGCTGGCGCAGGTAGCAGAGCGGGTAAACTGGCTCGGATTAGGGCCGCAAGAAAACTATC
CCGACCGCCTTACTGCCGCCTGTTTTGACCGCTGGGATCTGCCATTGTCAGACATGTATACCCCGTACGT
CTTCCCGAGCGAAAACGGTCTGCGCTGCGGGACGCGCGAATTGAATTATGGCCCACACCAGTGGCGCGGC
GACTTCCAGTTCAACATCAGCCGCTACAGTCAACAGCAACTGATGGAAACCAGCCATCGCCATCTGCTGC
ACGCGGAAGAAGGCACATGGCTGAATATCGACGGTTTCCATATGGGGATTGGTGGCGACGACTCCTGGAG
CCCGTCAGTATCGGCGGAATTACAGCTGAGCGCCGGTCGCTACCATTACCAGTTGGTCTGGTGTCAAAAA
TAATAATAACCGGGCAGGCCATGTCTGCCCGTATTGAATTCACTGGCCGTCGTTTTACAACGTCGTGACT
GGGAAAACCCTGGCGTTACCCAACTTAATCGCCTTGCAGCACATCCCCCTTTCGCCAGCTGGCGTAATAG
CGAAGAGGCCCGCACCGATCGCCCTTCCCAACAGTTGCGCAGCCTGAATGGCGAATGGCGCCTGATGCGG
TATTTTCTCCTTACGCATCTGTGCGGTATTTCACACCGCATATGGTGCACTCTCAGTACAATCTGCTCTG
ATGCCGCATAGTTAAGCCAGCCCCGACACCCGCCAACACCCGCTGACGCGCCCTGACGGGCTTGTCTGCT
CCCGGCATCCGCTTACAGACAAGCTGTGACCGTCTCCGGGAGCTGCATGTGTCAGAGGTTTTCACCGTCA
TCACCGAAACGCGCGAGACGAAAGGGCCTCGTGATACGCCTATTTTTATAGGTTAATGTCATGATAATAA
TGGTTTCTTAGCACCCTTTCTCGGTCCTTCAACGTTCCTGACAACGAGCCTCCTTTTCGCCAATCCATCG
ACAATCACCGCGAGTCCCTGCTCGAACGCTGCGTCCGGACCGGCTTCGTCGAAGGCGTCTATCGCGGCCC
GCAACAGCGGCGAGAGCGGAGCCTGTTCAACGGTGCCGCCGCGCTCGCCGGCATCGCTGTCGCCGGCCTG
CTCCTCAAGCACGGCCCCAACAGTGAAGTAGCTGATTGTCATCAGCGCATTGACGGCGTCCCCGGCCGAA
AAACCCGCCTCGCAGAGGAAGCGAAGCTGCGCGTCGGCCGTTTCCATCTGCGGTGCGCCCGGTCGCGTGC
CGGCATGGATGCGCGCGCCATCGCGGTAGGCGAGCAGCGCCTGCCTGAAGCTGCGGGCATTCCCGATCAG
AAATGAGCGCCAGTCGTCGTCGGCTCTCGGCACCGAATGCGTATGATTCTCCGCCAGCATGGCTTCGGCC
AGTGCGTCGAGCAGCGCCCGCTTGTTCCTGAAGTGCCAGTAAAGCGCCGGCTGCTGAACCCCCAACCGTT
CCGCCAGTTTGCGTGTCGTCAGACCGTCTACGCCGACCTCGTTCAACAGGTCCAGGGCGGCACGGATCAC
TGTATTCGGCTGCAACTTTGTCATGCTTGACACTTTATCACTGATAAACATAATATGTCCACCAACTTAT
CAGTGATAAAGAATCCGCGCGTTCAATCGGACCAGCGGAGGCTGGTCCGGAGGCCAGACGTGAAACCCAA
CATACCCCTGATCGTAATTCTGAGCACTGTCGCGCTCGACGCTGTCGGCATCGGCCTGATTATGCCGGTG
CTGCCGGGCCTCCTGCGCGATCTGGTTCACTCGAACGACGTCACCGCCCACTATGGCATTCTGCTGGCGC
TGTATGCGTTGGTGCAATTTGCCTGCGCACCTGTGCTGGGCGCGCTGTCGGATCGTTTCGGGCGGCGGCC
AATCTTGCTCGTCTCGCTGGCCGGCGCCACTGTCGACTACGCCATCATGGCGACAGCGCCTTTCCTTTGG
GTTCTCTATATCGGGCGGATCGTGGCCGGCATCACCGGGGCGACTGGGGCGGTAGCCGGCGCTTATATTG
CCGATATCACTGATGGCGATGAGCGCGCGCGGCACTTCGGCTTCATGAGCGCCTGTTTCGGGTTCGGGAT
GGTCGCGGGACCTGTGCTCGGTGGGCTGATGGGCGGTTTCTCCCCCCACGCTCCGTTCTTCGCCGCGGCA
GCCTTGAACGGCCTCAATTTCCTGACGGGCTGTTTCCTTTTGCCGGAGTCGCACAAAGGCGAACGCCGGC
CGTTACGCCGGGAGGCTCTCAACCCGCTCGCTTCGTTCCGGTGGGCCCGGGGCATGACCGTCGTCGCCGC
CCTGATGGCGGTCTTCTTCATCATGCAACTTGTCGGACAGGTGCCGGCCGCGCTTTGGGTCATTTTCGGC
GAGGATCGCTTTCACTGGGACGCGACCACGATCGGCATTTCGCTTGCCGCATTTGGCATTCTGCATTCAC
TCGCCCAGGCAATGATCACCGGCCCTGTAGCCGCCCGGCTCGGCGAAAGGCGGGCACTCATGCTCGGAAT
GATTGCCGACGGCACAGGCTACATCCTGCTTGCCTTCGCGACACGGGGATGGATGGCGTTCCCGATCATG
GTCCTGCTTGCTTCGGGTGGCATCGGAATGCCGGCGCTGCAAGCAATGTTGTCCAGGCAGGTGGATGAGG
AACGTCAGGGGCAGCTGCAAGGCTCACTGGCGGCGCTCACCAGCCTGACCTCGATCGTCGGACCCCTCCT
CTTCACGGCGATCTATGCGGCTTCTATAACAACGTGGAACGGGTGGGCATGGATTGCAGGCGCTGCCCTC
TACTTGCTCTGCCTGCCGGCGCTGCGTCGCGGGCTTTGGAGCGGCGCAGGGCAACGAGCCGATCGCTGAT
CGTGGAAACGATAGGCCTATGCCATGCGGGTCAAGGCGACTTCCGGCAAGCTATACGCGCCCTAGAATTG
TCAATTTTAATCCTCTGTTTATCGGCAGTTCGTAGAGCGCGCCGTGCGTCCCGAGCGATACTGAGCGAAG
CAAGTGCGTCGAGCAGTGCCCGCTTGTTCCTGAAATGCCAGTAAAGCGCTGGCTGCTGAACCCCCAGCCG
GAACTGACCCCACAAGGCCCTAGCGTTTGCAATGCACCAGGTCATCATTGACCCAGGCGTGTTCCACCAG
GCCGCTGCCTCGCAACTCTTCGCAGGCTTCGCCGACCTGCTCGCGCCACTTCTTCACGCGGGTGGAATCC
GATCCGCACATGAGGCGGAAGGTTTCCAGCTTGAGCGGGTACGGCTCCCGGTGCGAGCTGAAATAGTCGA
ACATCCGTCGGGCCGTCGGCGACAGCTTGCGGTACTTCTCCCATATGAATTTCGTGTAGTGGTCGCCAGC
AAACAGCACGACGATTTCCTCGTCGATCAGGACCTGGCAACGGGACGTTTTCTTGCCACGGTCCAGGACG
CGGAAGCGGTGCAGCAGCGACACCGATTCCAGGTGCCCAACGCGGTCGGACGTGAAGCCCATCGCCGTCG
CCTGTAGGCGCGACAGGCATTCCTCGGCCTTCGTGTAATACCGGCCATTGATCGACCAGCCCAGGTCCTG
GCAAAGCTCGTAGAACGTGAAGGTGATCGGCTCGCCGATAGGGGTGCGCTTCGCGTACTCCAACACCTGC
TGCCACACCAGTTCGTCATCGTCGGCCCGCAGCTCGACGCCGGTGTAGGTGATCTTCACGTCCTTGTTGA
CGTGGAAAATGACCTTGTTTTGCAGCGCCTCGCGCGGGATTTTCTTGTTGCGCGTGGTGAACAGGGCAGA
GCGGGCCGTGTCGTTTGGCATCGCTCGCATCGTGTCCGGCCACGGCGCAATATCGAACAAGGAAAGCTGC
ATTTCCTTGATCTGCTGCTTCGTGTGTTTCAGCAACGCGGCCTGCTTGGCCTCGCTGACCTGTTTTGCCA
GGTCCTCGCCGGCGGTTTTTCGCTTCTTGGTCGTCATAGTTCCTCGCGTGTCGATGGTCATCGACTTCGC
CAAACCTGCCGCCTCCTGTTCGAGACGACGCGAACGCTCCACGGCGGCCGATGGCGCGGGCAGGGCAGGG
GGAGCCAGTTGCACGCTGTCGCGCTCGATCTTGGCCGTAGCTTGCTGGACCATCGAGCCGACGGACTGGA
AGGTTTCGCGGGGCGCACGCATGACGGTGCGGCTTGCGATGGTTTCGGCATCCTCGGCGGAAAACCCCGC
GTCGATCAGTTCTTGCCTGTATGCCTTCCGGTCAAACGTCCGATTCATTCACCCTCCTTGCGGGATTGCC
CCGACTCACGCCGGGGCAATGTGCCCTTATTCCTGATTTGACCCGCCTGGTGCCTTGGTGTCCAGATAAT
CCACCTTATCGGCAATGAAGTCGGTCCCGTAGACCGTCTGGCCGTCCTTCTCGTACTTGGTATTCCGAAT
CTTGCCCTGCACGAATACCAGCTCCGCGAAGTCGCTCTTCTTGATGGAGCGCATGGGGACGTGCTTGGCA
ATCACGCGCACCCCCCGGCCGTTTTAGCGGCTAAAAAAGTCATGGCTCTGCCCTCGGGCGGACCACGCCC
ATCATGACCTTGCCAAGCTCGTCCTGCTTCTCTTCGATCTTCGCCAGCAGGGCGAGGATCGTGGCATCAC
CGAACCGCGCCGTGCGCGGGTCGTCGGTGAGCCAGAGTTTCAGCAGGCCGCCCAGGCGGCCCAGGTCGCC
ATTGATGCGGGCCAGCTCGCGGACGTGCTCATAGTCCACGACGCCCGTGATTTTGTAGCCCTGGCCGACG
GCCAGCAGGTAGGCCTACAGGCTCATGCCGGCCGCCGCCGCCTTTTCCTCAATCGCTCTTCGTTCGTCTG
GAAGGCAGTACACCTTGATAGGTGGGCTGCCCTTCCTGGTTGGCTTGGTTTCATCAGCCATCCGCTTGCC
CTCATCTGTTACGCCGGCGGTAGCCGGCCAGCCTCGCAGAGCAGGATTCCCGTTGAGCACCGCCAGGTGC
GAATAAGGGACAGTGAAGAAGGAACACCCGCTCGCGGGTGGGCCTACTTCACCTATCCTGCCCGGCTGAC
GCCGTTGGATACACCAAGGAAAGTCTACACGAACCCTTTGGCAAAATCCTGTATATCGTGCGAAAAAGGA
TGGATATACCGAAAAAATCGCTATAATGACCCCGAAGCAGGGTTA
Features (pLannotate 1.2.2; 18 found; start..end, strand, type, name):
     31..662     +  rep_origin     oriV: incP origin of replication
    740..953     +  CDS            bla(M) (fragment): β-lactamase lacking the signal sequence; bla(M); allows cytosolic expression of β-lactamase
   1125..1713    +  rep_origin     ori: high-copy-number ColE1/pMB1/pBR322/pUC origin of replication
   1778..2386    -  CDS            cymR: CYMR_PSEPU - Experimental evidence at transcript level: Swiss-Prot protein existence level 2. Involved in the repression of the cym and cmt operons which are responsible of the p-cymene degradation. From Pseudomonas putida (Arthrobacter siderocapsulatus).
   2417..2448    -  promoter       AmpR promoter (fragment): bla
   2463..2490    +  protein_bind   CuO: CymR-binding P2 operator sequence from the p-cmt operon of Pseudomonas putida (Mullick et al., 2006) CymR
   2533..2560    +  protein_bind   CuO: CymR-binding P2 operator sequence from the p-cmt operon of Pseudomonas putida (Mullick et al., 2006) CymR
   2599..5673    +  CDS            lacZ: β-galactosidase; lacZ
   5708..5865    +  CDS            lacZα (fragment): LacZα fragment of β-galactosidase; lacZ fragment
   5871..5970    -  misc_feature   bom (fragment): basis of mobility region from pBR322
   6072..6107    -  CDS            rop (fragment): Rop protein, which maintains plasmids at low copy number; rop
   6172..6814    -  CDS            TetR (fragment): tetracycline resistance regulatory protein; tetR
   6920..8119    +  CDS            TcR: tetracycline efflux protein; tetA; confers resistance to tetracycline
   8178..8330    -  CDS            tetR (fragment): TETR1_ECOLX - Experimental evidence at protein level: Swiss-Prot protein existence level 1. TetR is the repressor of the tetracycline resistance element; its N-terminal region forms a helix-turn-helix structure and binds DNA. Binding of tetracycline to TetR reduces the repressor affinity for the tetracycline resistance gene (tetA) promoter operator sites. From Escherichia coli.
   8350..9498    -  CDS            trfA: trans-acting replication protein that binds to and activates oriV
   9628..9732    -  CDS            traI (fragment): TRAI6_ECOLX - Experimental evidence at protein level: Swiss-Prot protein existence level 1. The initiation process of transfer DNA synthesis requires the interaction of at least three plasmid-specific components (TraH, I, and J) at the transfer origin resulting in the assembly of a specialised nucleoprotein complex - the relaxosome. Site- and strand-specific cleavage at the transfer origin is dependent on TraI and TraJ. From Escherichia coli.
   9770..10141   -  CDS            traJ: oriT-recognizing protein; traJ
  10174..10283   -  oriT           oriT: incP origin of transfer
