[The description below was written by a language model from this plasmid's Addgene catalogue record and pLannotate feature annotations shown in this document.]
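Description:
pQFT-lacZ is a bacterial expression plasmid of about 10.5 kb that places the Escherichia coli lacZ gene under the synthetic cumate-inducible promoter PQJ in the pQFT backbone. The vector is built for broad-host-range use. It carries the IncP (RK2-type) oriV together with trfA, whose product activates that origin, and also a high-copy ColE1/pUC-type origin for propagation in E. coli. An IncP oriT with traJ and a traI fragment should allow mobilisation by conjugation when transfer functions are supplied in trans. Selection is by tetracycline, through a tetA efflux gene flanked by tetR sequences. The annotation also picks up short fragments of bla, rop, bom and lacZα, which appear to be non-functional remnants of earlier cloning steps.

The regulatory module consists of cymR, the Pseudomonas putida repressor of the cym/cmt operons, encoded divergently from the expression cassette and apparently driven by a fragment of the bla promoter. Downstream, two CuO operator sites lie just ahead of the lacZ coding sequence and mark the PQJ promoter region. CymR binds these operators and blocks transcription, and cumate releases the repressor, so β-galactosidase output follows inducer concentration. The lacZ insert carries two silent changes and an F1008L substitution that remove an internal EcoRI site, and it was cloned XbaI/EcoRI into SpeI/EcoRI-cut backbone. According to the associated publication title, the system was developed for graded and homogeneous gene expression in Pseudomonas aeruginosa. This construct most plausibly serves as the β-galactosidase reporter for measuring PQJ activity, leakiness and dose response.
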