Addgene plasmid #208896: pQFT-lacZ
Purpose: pQFT with lacZ under control of PQJ
Depositing lab: Urs Jenal. Depositing organization: University of Basel. Publication: A Synthetic Cumate-Inducible Promoter for Graded and Homogenous Gene Expression in Pseudomonas aeruginosa. Klotz A, Kaczmarczyk A, Jenal U. Appl Environ Microbiol. 2023 May 18:e0021123. doi: 10.1128/aem.00211-23. PubMed 37199671.
Backbone
  Vector backbone: pQFT
  Backbone manufacturer: Andreas Kaczmarczyk
  Backbone size w/o insert (bp): 7500
  Total vector size (bp): 10500
  Vector type: Bacterial Expression
Growth in bacteria
  Bacterial resistance: Tetracycline, 10 μg/mL
  Growth temperature: 37°C
  Growth strain: DH5alpha
  Copy number: High Copy
Gene/Insert
  Gene/Insert name: lacZ
  Species: Escherichia coli
  Insert size (bp): 3000
  Mutation: Contains two silent mutations and a missense mutation resulting in a F1008L substitution that removes an internal EcoRI site
  Promoter: PQJ
  Cloning method: Restriction Enzyme; 5′ cloning site XbaI for insert, SpeI for backbone (destroyed during cloning); 3′ cloning site EcoRI (not destroyed)
  Sequencing primers: 5′ 10572 (TACATATGTCAATGTACCGG)
Terms and licenses: Academic/Nonprofit Terms; Industry Terms: Not Available to Industry
How to cite: pQFT-lacZ was a gift from Urs Jenal (Addgene plasmid # 208896 ; http://n2t.net/addgene:208896 ; RRID:Addgene_208896)
